Addgene plasmid #205083: T7RNAP Cyslight A188C
Purpose: T7RNAP protein expression
Depositing lab: Smita Patel. Depositing organization: Rutgers, The State University of New Jersey.
Backbone
  Vector backbone: pBR322
  Vector type: Bacterial Expression
Growth in bacteria
  Bacterial resistance: Ampicillin, 100 μg/mL
  Growth temperature: 37°C
  Growth strain: DH5alpha
  Copy number: Low Copy
Gene/Insert
  Gene/Insert name: T7RNAP Cyslight A188C
  Species: Bacteriophage T7
  Mutation: C125S, C347S, C510S, C515S, C530S, C723S N88C
  Entrez Gene: T7p07 (a.k.a. T7p07)
  Cloning method: Unknown
Terms and licenses: Academic/Nonprofit Terms; Industry Terms: Not Available to Industry
How to cite: T7RNAP Cyslight A188C was a gift from Smita Patel (Addgene plasmid # 205083 ; http://n2t.net/addgene:205083 ; RRID:Addgene_205083)
