[The description below was written by a language model from this plasmid's Addgene catalogue record and pLannotate feature annotations shown in this document.]
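Description:
T7RNAP Cyslight A188C is a pBR322-based bacterial expression plasmid of about 8.8 kb for producing an engineered bacteriophage T7 RNA polymerase in E. coli. It replicates from the pMB1/ColE1-type origin and retains the rop gene and the bom mobility region, consistent with the low copy number recorded for it. Selection is with ampicillin through the bla gene and its native promoter. The tetracycline resistance gene appears only as two separated fragments flanking the expression cassette, which indicates that the insert interrupts tet, so tetracycline resistance should not be functional.

The payload is the T7 RNA polymerase coding sequence (gene 1, T7p07). It lies downstream of a lac regulatory region comprising a CAP binding site, the lacUV5 promoter, the lac operator and a short lacZα segment. A lacI gene with its own promoter sits on the same plasmid, so the lac repressor should hold polymerase expression off until IPTG or lactose relieves repression.

The "Cyslight" polymerase carries serine substitutions at six native cysteines (C125S, C347S, C510S, C515S, C530S and C723S) plus one newly introduced cysteine. The record is inconsistent about that position: the construct name gives A188C, while the mutation field lists N88C, and this cannot be resolved from the information provided. Cysteine-reduced backgrounds with a single added cysteine are commonly used for site-specific thiol labelling or crosslinking of purified protein, but the record states the purpose only as T7 RNA polymerase protein expression. No affinity tag is annotated, and the cloning method is not recorded.
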