Features (pLannotate 1.2.2; 16 found; start..end, strand, type, name):
     21..49      +  promoter       tet promoter: E. coli promoter for tetracycline efflux protein gene
     97..391     +  CDS            TcR (fragment): tetracycline efflux protein; tet; confers resistance to tetracycline
    415..3063    -  CDS            RPOL_BPT7: Experimental evidence at protein level: Swiss-Prot protein existence level 1. Highly processive DNA-dependent RNA polymerase that catalyzes the transcription of class II and class III viral genes. Recognizes a specific promoter sequence and enters first into an 'abortive phase' where very short transcripts are synthesized and released before proceeding to the processive transcription of long RNA chains. Unwinds the double-stranded DNA to expose the coding strand for templating. Participates in the initiation of viral DNA replication presumably by making primers accessible to the DNA polymerase
   3370..3543    -  CDS            lacZα: LacZα fragment of β-galactosidase; lacZ fragment
   3563..3579    -  protein_bind   lac operator: The lac repressor binds to the lac operator to inhibit transcription in E. coli. This inhibition can be relieved by adding lactose or isopropyl-β-D-thiogalactopyranoside (IPTG). lac repressor encoded by lacI
   3587..3617    -  promoter       lac UV5 promoter: E. coli lac promoter with an "up" mutation
   3632..3653    -  protein_bind   CAP binding site: CAP binding activates transcription in the presence of cAMP. E. coli catabolite activator protein
   3666..4748    -  CDS            lacI: lac repressor; lacI; The lac repressor binds to the lac operator to inhibit transcription in E. coli. This inhibition can be relieved by adding lactose or isopropyl-β-D-thiogalactopyranoside (IPTG).
   4749..4826    -  promoter       lacI promoter: lacI
   4834..5736    +  CDS            TcR (fragment): tetracycline efflux protein; tet; confers resistance to tetracycline
   5978..6358    -  CDS            YPB1_ECOLX: Protein predicted: Swiss-Prot protein existence level 4. From Escherichia coli.
   6375..6566    +  CDS            rop: Rop protein, which maintains plasmids at low copy number; rop
   6668..6808    +  misc_feature   bom: basis of mobility region from pBR322
   6994..7582    -  rep_origin     ori: high-copy-number ColE1/pMB1/pBR322/pUC origin of replication
   7753..8613    -  CDS            AmpR: β-lactamase; bla; confers resistance to ampicillin, carbenicillin, and related antibiotics
   8614..8718    -  promoter       AmpR promoter: bla
>Addgene plasmid #205083 | T7RNAP Cyslight A188C | addgene full sequence | sequence record 413708 | Addgene NGS Result
GTCTTCAAGAATTCTCATGTTTGACAGCTTATCATCGATAAGCTTTAATGCGGTAGTTTATCACAGTTAA
ATTGCTAACGCAGTCAGGCACCGTGTATGAAATCTAACAATGCGCTCATCGTCATCCTCGGCACCGTCAC
CCTGGATGCTGTAGGCATAGGCTTGGTTATGCCGGTACTGCCGGGCCTCTTGCGGGATATCGTCCATTCC
GACAGCATCGCCAGTCACTATGGCGTGCTGCTAGCGCTATATGCGTTGATGCAATTTCTATGCGCACCCG
TTCTCGGAGCACTGTCCGACCGCTTTGGCCGCCGCCCAGTCCTGCTCGCTTCGCTACTTGGAGCCACTAT
CGACTACGCGATCATGGCGACCACACCCGTCCTGTGGATCCGGAGTCGTATTGATTTGGCGTTACGCGAA
CGCGAAGTCCGACTCTAAGATGTCACGGAGGTTCAAGTTACCTTTAGCCGGAAGTGCTGGCATTTTGTCC
AATTGAGACTCGTGCAACTGGTCAGCGAACTGGTCGTAGAAATCAGCCAGTACATCGCTAGACTCATATG
TGTCAACCATAGTTTCGCGCACTGCTTTGAACAGGTTCGCAGCGTCAGCCGGAATGGTACCGAAGGAGTC
GTGAATCAGTGCAAAAGATTCGATTCCGTACTTCTCGTGTGCCCACACTACAGTCTTACGAAGGTGGCTA
CCGTCTTGGCTGTGTACAAAGTTAGGAGCGATACCAGACTCCTGTTTGTGTGCATCAATCTCGCTATCTT
TGTTGGTGTTAATGGTAGGCTGTAAGCGGAACTGACCGAGGAACATCAGGTTCAAGCGCGTCTGAATAGG
CTTCTTGTATTCCTGCCACACAGGGAAACCATCAGGAGTTACCCAATGCACAGCGCTACGCTTGCGAAGA
ATCTCTCCAGTCTTCTTATCTTTGACCTCAGCAGCCAGCAGCTTAGCAGCAGACTTAAGCCAGTTCATTG
CTTCAACCGCAGCTACCACCGTCACGCTCACAGATTCCCAAATCAGCTTAGCCATGTATCCAGCAGCCTG
ATTCGGCTGAGTGAACATCAGACCCTTGCCGGAATCAATAGCTGGCTGAATGGTATCTTCCAGCACTTGT
TGACGGAAGCCGAACTCTTTGGACCCGTAAGCCAGCGTCATGACTGAACGCTTAGTCACACTGCGAGTAA
CACCGTAAGCCAGCCATTGACCAGCCAGTGCCTTAGTGCCCAGCTTGACTTTCTCAGAGATTTCACCAGT
GTTCTCATCGGTCACGGTAACTACTTCGTTATCGGTCCCATTGATTGCGTCTGCTTGTAGAATCTCGTTG
ACTTTCTTAGCAACAATCCCGTAGATGTCCTGAACGGTTTCACTAGGAAGCAAGTTAACCGCGCGACCAC
CTACCTCATCTCGGAGCATCGCGGAGAAGTGCTGGATGCCAGAGCAAGACCCGTCAAACGCCAGCGGAAG
GGAGCTGTTATAGCTCAGGCCGTGGTGCTGTACCCCAGCGTACTCAAAGCTGAACGCAAGGAAGCTGAAC
GGAGAATCTTGCTCAGCCCACCAAGTGTTCTCCAGTGGAGACTTAGCGCAAGCCATGATGTTCTCGTGGT
TTTCCTCAATGAACTTGATGCGCTCAGGGAACGGAACCTTATCGACACCCGCACAGTTTGCACCGTGGAT
TTTCAGCCAGTAGTAACCTTCCTTACCGATTGGTTTACCTTTCGCCAGCGTAAGCAGTCCTTTGGTCATA
TCGTTACCTTGCGGGTTGAACATTGACACAGCGTAAACACGACCGCGCCAGTCCATGTTGTAAGGGAACC
AGATGGCCTTATGGTTAGCAAACTTATTGGCTTGCTCAAGCATGAACTCAAGGCTGATACGGCGAGACTT
GCGAGCCTTGTCCTTGCGGTACACAGCAGCGGCAGCACGTTTCCACGCGGTGAGAGCCTCAGGATTCATG
TCGATGTCTTCCGGTTTCATCGGGAGTTCTTCACGCTCAATCGCAGGGATGTCCTCGACCGGGCTATGCT
TCCACTTGGTGATTACGTTGGCGACCGCTAGGACTTTCTTGTTGATTTTCCATGCGGTGTTTTGCGCAAT
GTTAATCGCTTTGTACACCTCAGGCATGTAAACGTCTTCGTAGCGCATCAGTGCTTTCTTACTGTGAGTA
CGCACCAGCGCCAGAGGACGACGACCGTTAGCCCAATAGCCACCACCAGTAATGCCAGTCCACGGCTTAG
GAGGAACTACGCAAGGTTGGAACATCGGAGAGATGCCAGCCAGCGCACCTGCACGGGTTGCGATAGCCTC
AGCGTATTCAGGTGCGAGTTCGATAGTCTCAGAGTCTTGACCTACTACGCCAGCATTTTGGCGGTGTAAG
CTAACCATTCCGGTTGACTCAATGAGCATCTCGATGCAGCGTACTCCTACATGAATAGAGTCTTCCTTAT
GCCACGAAGACCACGCCTCGCCACCGAGTAGACCCTTAGAGAGCATGTCGCACTCGACAACTTGCATAAA
TGCTTTCTTGTAGACGTGCCCTACGCGCTTGTTGAGTTGTTCCTCAACGTTTTTCTTGAAGTGCTTAGCT
TCAAGGTCACGGATACGACCGAAGCGAGCCTCGTCCTCAATGGCCCGACCGATTGCGCTTGCTACAGCCT
GAACGGTTGTATTGTCAGCACTGGTTAGGCTAGCCAGAGTGGTCTTAATGGTGATGTACGCTACGGCTTC
CGGCTTGATTTCTTGCAGGAACTGGAAGGCTGTCGGGCGCTTGCCGCGCTTAGCTTTCACTTCCTCAAAC
CAGTCGTTGATGCGTGCAATCATCTTAGGGAGTAGGGTAGTGATGAGAGGCTTGGCGGCAGCGTTATCCG
CAACCTCACCAGCTTTAAGTTGACGCTCAAACATCTTGCGGAAGCGTGCTTCACCCATCTCGTAAGACTC
ATGCTCAAGGGCCAACTGTTCGCGAGCTAAACGCTCACCGTAATGGTCAGCCAGAGTGTTGAACGGGATA
GCAGCCAGTTCGATGTCAGAGAAGTCGTTCTTAGCGATGTTAATCGTGTTCATTTAGTGCCTCTTCCAGT
TAGTAAATCCGGATCAGATCCCGACGCCATCAAAAATAATTCGCGTCTGGCCTTCCTGTAGCCAGCTTTC
ATCAACATTAAATGTGAGCGAGTAACAACCCGTCGGATTCTCCGTGGGAACAAACGGCGGATTGACCGTA
ATGGGATAGGTCACGTTGGTGTAGATGGGCGCATCGTAACCGTGCATCTGCCAGTTTGAGGGGACGACGA
CAGTATCGGCCTCAGGAAGATCGCACTCCAGCCAGCTTTCCGGCACCGCTTCTGGTGCCGGAAACCAGGC
AAAGCGCCATTCGCCATTCAGGCTGCGCAACTGTTGGGAAGGGCGATCGGTGCGGGCCTCTTCGCTATTA
CGCCAGCTGGCGAAAGGGGGATGTGCTGCAAGGCGATTAAGTTGGGTAACGCCAGGGTTTTCCCAGTCAC
GACGTTGTAAAACGACGGCCAGTGAATCCGTAATCATGGTCATAGCTGTTTCCTGTGTGAAATTGTTATC
CGCTCACAATTCCACACATTATACGAGCCGGAAGCATAAAGTGTAAAGCCTGGGGTGCCTAATGAGTGAG
CTAACTTACATTAATTGCGTTGCGCTCACTGCCCGCTTTCCAGTCGGGAAACCTGTCGTGCCAGCTGCAT
TAATGAATCGGCCAACGCGCGGGGAGAGGCGGTTTGCGTATTGGGCGCCAGGGTGGTTTTTCTTTTCACC
AGTGAGACGGGCAACAGCTGATTGCCCTTCACCGCCTGGCCCTGAGAGAGTTGCAGCAAGCGGTCCACGC
TGGTTTGCCCCAGCAGGCGAAAATCCTGTTTGATGGTGGTTAACGGCGGGATATAACATGAGCTGTCTTC
GGTATCGTCGTATCCCACTACCGAGATATCCGCACCAACGCGCAGCCCGGACTCGGTAATGGCGCGCATT
GCGCCCAGCGCCATCTGATCGTTGGCAACCAGCATCGCAGTGGGAACGATGCCCTCATTCAGCATTTGCA
TGGTTTGTTGAAAACCGGACATGGCACTCCAGTCGCCTTCCCGTTCCGCTATCGGCTGAATTTGATTGCG
AGTGAGATATTTATGCCAGCCAGCCAGACGCAGACGCGCCGAGACAGAACTTAATGGGCCCGCTAACAGC
GCGATTTGCTGGTGACCCAATGCGACCAGATGCTCCACGCCCAGTCGCGTACCGTCTTCATGGGAGAAAA
TAATACTGTTGATGGGTGTCTGGTCAGAGACATCAAGAAATAACGCCGGAACATTAGTGCAGGCAGCTTC
CACAGCAATGGCATCCTGGTCATCCAGCGGATAGTTAATGATCAGCCCACTGACGCGTTGCGCGAGAAGA
TTGTGCACCGCCGCTTTACAGGCTTCGACGCCGCTTCGTTCTACCATCGACACCACCACGCTGGCACCCA
GTTGATCGGCGCGAGATTTAATCGCCGCGACAATTTGCGACGGCGCGTGCAGGGCCAGACTGGAGGTGGC
AACGCCAATCAGCAACGACTGTTTGCCCGCCAGTTGTTGTGCCACGCGGTTGGGAATGTAATTCAGCTCC
GCCATCGCCGCTTCCACTTTTTCCCGCGTTTTCGCAGAAACGTGGCTGGCCTGGTTCACCACGCGGGAAA
CGGTCTGATAAGAGACACCGGCATACTCTGCGACATCGTATAACGTTACTGGTTTCACATTCACCACCCT
GAATTGACTCTCTTCCGGGCGCTATCATGCCATACCGCGAAAGGTTTTGCGCCATTCGATGGTGTCCGGG
ATCTGGATCCTCTACGCCGGACGCATCGTGGCCGGCATCACCGGCGCCACAGGTGCGGTTGCTGGCGCCT
ATATCGCCGACATCACCGATGGGGAAGATCGGGCTCGCCACTTCGGGCTCATGAGCGCTTGTTTCGGCGT
GGGTATGGTGGCAGGCCCCGTGGCCGGGGGACTGTTGGGCGCCATCTCCTTGCATGCACCATTCCTTGCG
GCGGCGGTGCTCAACGGCCTCAACCTACTACTGGGCTGCTTCCTAATGCAGGAGTCGCATAAGGGAGAGC
GTCGACCGATGCCCTTGAGAGCCTTCAACCCAGTCAGCTCCTTCCGGTGGGCGCGGGGCATGACTATCGT
CGCCGCACTTATGACTGTCTTCTTTATCATGCAACTCGTAGGACAGGTGCCGGCAGCGCTCTGGGTCATT
TTCGGCGAGGACCGCTTTCGCTGGAGCGCGACGATGATCGGCCTGTCGCTTGCGGTATTCGGAATCTTGC
ACGCCCTCGCTCAAGCCTTCGTCACTGGTCCCGCCACCAAACGTTTCGGCGAGAAGCAGGCCATTATCGC
CGGCATGGCGGCCGACGCGCTGGGCTACGTCTTGCTGGCGTTCGCGACGCGAGGCTGGATGGCCTTCCCC
ATTATGATTCTTCTCGCTTCCGGCGGCATCGGGATGCCCGCGTTGCAGGCCATGCTGTCCAGGCAGGTAG
ATGACGACCATCAGGGACAGCTTCAAGGATCGCTCGCGGCTCTTACCAGCCTAACTTCGATCATTGGACC
GCTGATCGTCACGGCGATTTATGCCGCCTCGGCGAGCACATGGAACGGGTTGGCATGGATTGTAGGCGCC
GCCCTATACCTTGTCTGCCTCCCCGCGTTGCGTCGCGGTGCATGGAGCCGGGCCACCTCGACCTGAATGG
AAGCCGGCGGCACCTCGCTAACGGATTCACCACTCCAAGAATTGGAGCCAATCAATTCTTGCGGAGAACT
GTGAATGCGCAAACCAACCCTTGGCAGAACATATCCATCGCGTCCGCCATCTCCAGCAGCCGCACGCGGC
GCATCTCGGGCAGCGTTGGGTCCTGGCCACGGGTGCGCATGATCGTGCTCCTGTCGTTGAGGACCCGGCT
AGGCTGGCGGGGTTGCCTTACTGGTTAGCAGAATGAATCACCGATACGCGAGCGAACGTGAAGCGACTGC
TGCTGCAAAACGTCTGCGACCTGAGCAACAACATGAATGGTCTTCGGTTTCCGTGTTTCGTAAAGTCTGG
AAACGCGGAAGTCAGCGCCCTGCACCATTATGTTCCGGATCTGCATCGCAGGATGCTGCTGGCTACCCTG
TGGAACACCTACATCTGTATTAACGAAGCGCTGGCATTGACCCTGAGTGATTTTTCTCTGGTCCCGCCGC
ATCCATACCGCCAGTTGTTTACCCTCACAACGTTCCAGTAACCGGGCATGTTCATCATCAGTAACCCGTA
TCGTGAGCATCCTCTCTCGTTTCATCGGTATCATTACCCCCATGAACAGAAATCCCCCTTACACGGAGGC
ATCAGTGACCAAACAGGAAAAAACCGCCCTTAACATGGCCCGCTTTATCAGAAGCCAGACATTAACGCTT
CTGGAGAAACTCAACGAGCTGGACGCGGATGAACAGGCAGACATCTGTGAATCGCTTCACGACCACGCTG
ATGAGCTTTACCGCAGCTGCCTCGCGCGTTTCGGTGATGACGGTGAAAACCTCTGACACATGCAGCTCCC
GGAGACGGTCACAGCTTGTCTGTAAGCGGATGCCGGGAGCAGACAAGCCCGTCAGGGCGCGTCAGCGGGT
GTTGGCGGGTGTCGGGGCGCAGCCATGACCCAGTCACGTAGCGATAGCGGAGTGTATACTGGCTTAACTA
TGCGGCATCAGAGCAGATTGTACTGAGAGTGCACCATATGCGGTGTGAAATACCGCACAGATGCGTAAGG
AGAAAATACCGCATCAGGCGCTCTTCCGCTTCCTCGCTCACTGACTCGCTGCGCTCGGTCGTTCGGCTGC
GGCGAGCGGTATCAGCTCACTCAAAGGCGGTAATACGGTTATCCACAGAATCAGGGGATAACGCAGGAAA
GAACATGTGAGCAAAAGGCCAGCAAAAGGCCAGGAACCGTAAAAAGGCCGCGTTGCTGGCGTTTTTCCAT
AGGCTCCGCCCCCCTGACGAGCATCACAAAAATCGACGCTCAAGTCAGAGGTGGCGAAACCCGACAGGAC
TATAAAGATACCAGGCGTTTCCCCCTGGAAGCTCCCTCGTGCGCTCTCCTGTTCCGACCCTGCCGCTTAC
CGGATACCTGTCCGCCTTTCTCCCTTCGGGAAGCGTGGCGCTTTCTCATAGCTCACGCTGTAGGTATCTC
AGTTCGGTGTAGGTCGTTCGCTCCAAGCTGGGCTGTGTGCACGAACCCCCCGTTCAGCCCGACCGCTGCG
CCTTATCCGGTAACTATCGTCTTGAGTCCAACCCGGTAAGACACGACTTATCGCCACTGGCAGCAGCCAC
TGGTAACAGGATTAGCAGAGCGAGGTATGTAGGCGGTGCTACAGAGTTCTTGAAGTGGTGGCCTAACTAC
GGCTACACTAGAAGGACAGTATTTGGTATCTGCGCTCTGCTGAAGCCAGTTACCTTCGGAAAAAGAGTTG
GTAGCTCTTGATCCGGCAAACAAACCACCGCTGGTAGCGGTGGTTTTTTTGTTTGCAAGCAGCAGATTAC
GCGCAGAAAAAAAGGATCTCAAGAAGATCCTTTGATCTTTTCTACGGGGTCTGACGCTCAGTGGAACGAA
AACTCACGTTAAGGGATTTTGGTCATGAGATTATCAAAAAGGATCTTCACCTAGATCCTTTTAAATTAAA
AATGAAGTTTTAAATCAATCTAAAGTATATATGAGTAAACTTGGTCTGACAGTTACCAATGCTTAATCAG
TGAGGCACCTATCTCAGCGATCTGTCTATTTCGTTCATCCATAGTTGCCTGACTCCCCGTCGTGTAGATA
ACTACGATACGGGAGGGCTTACCATCTGGCCCCAGTGCTGCAATGATACCGCGAGACCCACGCTCACCGG
CTCCAGATTTATCAGCAATAAACCAGCCAGCCGGAAGGGCCGAGCGCAGAAGTGGTCCTGCAACTTTATC
CGCCTCCATCCAGTCTATTAATTGTTGCCGGGAAGCTAGAGTAAGTAGTTCGCCAGTTAATAGTTTGCGC
AACGTTGTTGCCATTGCTGCAGGCATCGTGGTGTCACGCTCGTCGTTTGGTATGGCTTCATTCAGCTCCG
GTTCCCAACGATCAAGGCGAGTTACATGATCCCCCATGTTGTGCAAAAAAGCGGTTAGCTCCTTCGGTCC
TCCGATCGTTGTCAGAAGTAAGTTGGCCGCAGTGTTATCACTCATGGTTATGGCAGCACTGCATAATTCT
CTTACTGTCATGCCATCCGTAAGATGCTTTTCTGTGACTGGTGAGTACTCAACCAAGTCATTCTGAGAAT
AGTGTATGCGGCGACCGAGTTGCTCTTGCCCGGCGTCAACACGGGATAATACCGCGCCACATAGCAGAAC
TTTAAAAGTGCTCATCATTGGAAAACGTTCTTCGGGGCGAAAACTCTCAAGGATCTTACCGCTGTTGAGA
TCCAGTTCGATGTAACCCACTCGTGCACCCAACTGATCTTCAGCATCTTTTACTTTCACCAGCGTTTCTG
GGTGAGCAAAAACAGGAAGGCAAAATGCCGCAAAAAAGGGAATAAGGGCGACACGGAAATGTTGAATACT
CATACTCTTCCTTTTTCAATATTATTGAAGCATTTATCAGGGTTATTGTCTCATGAGCGGATACATATTT
GAATGTATTTAGAAAAATAAACAAATAGGGGTTCCGCGCACATTTCCCCGAAAAGTGCCACCTGACGTCT
AAGAAACCATTATTATCATGACATTAACCTATAAAAATAGGCGTATCACGAGGCCCTTTC
